>Addgene plasmid #228387 | Lmir_GluTR_TP_pK7fWG2_IVD_FP611 | addgene full sequence | sequence record 461175 | Addgene NGS Result
TTGAGATCCTTTTTTTCTGCGCGTAATCTGCTGCTTGCAAACAAAAAAACCACCGCTACCAGCGGTGGTT
TGTTTGCCGGATCAAGAGCTACCAACTCTTTTTCCGAAGGTAACTGGCTTCAGCAGAGCGCAGATACCAA
ATACTGTCCTTCTAGTGTAGCCGTAGTTAGGCCACCACTTCAAGAACTCTGTAGCACCGCCTACATACCT
CGCTCTGCTAATCCTGTTACCAGTGGCTGCTGCCAGTGGCGATAAGTCGTGTCTTACCGGGTTGGACTCA
AGACGATAGTTACCGGATAAGGCGCAGCGGTCGGGCTGAACGGGGGGTTCGTGCACACAGCCCAGCTTGG
AGCGAACGACCTACACCGAACTGAGATACCTACAGCGTGAGCTATGAGAAAGCGCCACGCTTCCCGAAGG
GAGAAAGGCGGACAGGTATCCGGTAAGCGGCAGGGTCGGAACAGGAGAGCGCACGAGGGAGCTTCCAGGG
GGAAACGCCTGGTATCTTTATAGTCCTGTCGGGTTTCGCCACCTCTGACTTGAGCGTCGATTTTTGTGAT
GCTCGTCAGGGGGGCGGAGCCTATGGAAAAACGCCAGCAACGCGGCCTTTTTACGGTTCCTGGCCTTTTG
CTGGCCTTTTGCTCACATGTTCTTTCCTGCGTTATCCCCTGATTCTGTGGATAACCGTATTACCGCCTTT
GAGTGAGCTGATACCGCTCGCCGCAGCCGAACGACCGAGCGCAGCGAGTCAGTGAGCGAGGAAGCGGAAG
AGCGCCTGATGCGGTATTTTCTCCTTACGCATCTGTGCGGTATTTCACACCGCATATGGTGCACTCTCAG
TACAATCTGCTCTGATGCCGCATAGTTAAGCCAGTATACACTCCGCTATCGCTACGTGACTGGGTCATGG
CTGCGCCCCGACACCCGCCAACACCCGCTGACGCGCCCTGACGGGCTTGTCTGCTCCCGGCATCCGCTTA
CAGACAAGCTGTGACCGTCTCCGGGAGCTGCATGTGTCAGAGGTTTTCACCGTCATCACCGAAACGCGCG
AGGCAGGGTGCCTTGATGTGGGCGCCGGCGGTCGAGTGGCGACGGCGCGGCTTGTCCGCGCCCTGGTAGA
TTGCCTGGCCGTAGGCCAGCCATTTTTGAGCGGCCAGCGGCCGCGATAGGCCGACGCGAAGCGGCGGGGC
GTAGGGAGCGCAGCGACCGAAGGGTAGGCGCTTTTTGCAGCTCTTCGGCTGTGCGCTGGCCAGACAGTTA
TGCACAGGCCAGGCGGGTTTTAAGAGTTTTAATAAGTTTTAAAGAGTTTTAGGCGGAAAAATCGCCTTTT
TTCTCTTTTATATCAGTCACTTACATGTGTGACCGGTTCCCAATGTACGGCTTTGGGTTCCCAATGTACG
GGTTCCGGTTCCCAATGTACGGCTTTGGGTTCCCAATGTACGTGCTATCCACAGGAAAGAGACCTTTTCG
ACCTTTTTCCCCTGCTAGGGCAATTTGCCCTAGCATCTGCTCCGTACATTAGGAACCGGCGGATGCTTCG
CCCTCGATCAGGTTGCGGTAGCGCATGACTAGGATCGGGCCAGCCTGCCCCGCCTCCTCCTTCAAATCGT
ACTCCGGCAGGTCATTTGACCCGATCAGCTTGCGCACGGTGAAACAGAACTTCTTGAACTCTCCGGCGCT
GCCACTGCGTTCGTAGATCGTCTTGAACAACCATCTGGCTTCTGCCTTGCCTGCGGCGCGGCGTGCCAGG
CGGTAGAGAAAACGGCCGATGCCGGGATCGATCAAAAAGTAATCGGGGTGAACCGTCAGCACGTCCGGGT
TCTTGCCTTCTGTGATCTCGCGGTACATCCAATCAGCTAGCTCGATCTCGATGTACTCCGGCCGCCCGGT
TTCGCTCTTTACGATCTTGTAGCGGCTAATCAAGGCTTCACCCTCGGATACCGTCACCAGGCGGCCGTTC
TTGGCCTTCTTCGTACGCTGCATGGCAACGTGCGTGGTGTTTAACCGAATGCAGGTTTCTACCAGGTCGT
CTTTCTGCTTTCCGCCATCGGCTCGCCGGCAGAACTTGAGTACGTCCGCAACGTGTGGACGGAACACGCG
GCCGGGCTTGTCTCCCTTCCCTTCCCGGTATCGGTTCATGGATTCGGTTAGATGGGAAACCGCCATCAGT
ACCAGGTCGTAATCCCACACACTGGCCATGCCGGCCGGCCCTGCGGAAACCTCTACGTGCCCGTCTGGAA
GCTCGTAGCGGATCACCTCGCCAGCTCGTCGGTCACGCTTCGACAGACGGAAAACGGCCACGTCCATGAT
GCTGCGACTATCGCGGGTGCCCACGTCATAGAGCATCGGAACGAAAAAATCTGGTTGCTCGTCGCCCTTG
GGCGGCTTCCTAATCGACGGCGCACCGGCTGCCGGCGGTTGCCGGGATTCTTTGCGGATTCGATCAGCGG
CCGCTTGCCACGATTCACCGGGGCGTGCTTCTGCCTCGATGCGTTGCCGCTGGGCGGCCTGCGCGGCCTT
CAACTTCTCCACCAGGTCATCACCCAGCGCCGCGCCGATTTGTACCGGGCCGGATGGTTTGCGACCGCTC
ACGCCGATTCCTCGGGCTTGGGGGTTCCAGTGCCATTGCAGGGCCGGCAGACAACCCAGCCGCTTACGCC
TGGCCAACCGCCCGTTCCTCCACACATGGGGCATTCCACGGCGTCGGTGCCTGGTTGTTCTTGATTTTCC
ATGCCGCCTCCTTTAGCCGCTAAAATTCATCTACTCATTTATTCATTTGCTCATTTACTCTGGTAGCTGC
GCGATGTATTCAGATAGCAGCTCGGTAATGGTCTTGCCTTGGCGTACCGCGTACATCTTCAGCTTGGTGT
GATCCTCCGCCGGCAACTGAAAGTTGACCCGCTTCATGGCTGGCGTGTCTGCCAGGCTGGCCAACGTTGC
AGCCTTGCTGCTGCGTGCGCTCGGACGGCCGGCACTTAGCGTGTTTGTGCTTTTGCTCATTTTCTCTTTA
CCTCATTAACTCAAATGAGTTTTGATTTAATTTCAGCGGCCAGCGCCTGGACCTCGCGGGCAGCGTCGCC
CTCGGGTTCTGATTCAAGAACGGTTGTGCCGGCGGCGGCAGTGCCTGGGTAGCTCACGCGCTGCGTGATA
CGGGACTCAAGAATGGGCAGCTCGTACCCGGCCAGCGCCTCGGCAACCTCACCGCCGATGCGCGTGCCTT
TGATCGCCCGCGACACGACAAAGGCCGCTTGTAGCCTTCCATCCGTGACCTCAATGCGCTGCTTAACCAG
CTCCACCAGGTCGGCGGTGGCCCATATGTCGTAAGGGCTTGGCTGCACCGGAATCAGCACGAAGTCGGCT
GCCTTGATCGCGGACACAGCCAAGTCCGCCGCCTGGGGCGCTCCGTCGATCACTACGAAGTCGCGCCGGC
CGATGGCCTTCACGTCGCGGTCAATCGTCGGGCGGTCGATGCCGACAACGGTTAGCGGTTGATCTTCCCG
CACGGCCGCCCAATCGCGGGCACTGCCCTGGGGATCGGAATCGACTAACAGAACATCGGCCCCGGCGAGT
TGCAGGGCGCGGGCTAGATGGGTTGCGATGGTCGTCTTGCCTGACCCGCCTTTCTGGTTAAGTACAGCGA
TAACCTTCATGCGTTCCCCTTGCGTATTTGTTTATTTACTCATCGCATCATATACGCAGCGACCGCATGA
CGCAAGCTGTTTTACTCAAATACACATCACCTTTTTAGACGGCGGCGCTCGGTTTCTTCAGCGGCCAAGC
TGGCCGGCCAGGCCGCCAGCTTGGCATCAGACAAACCGGCCAGGATTTCATGCAGCCGCACGGTTGAGAC
GTGCGCGGGCGGCTCGAACACGTACCCGGCCGCGATCATCTCCGCCTCGATCTCTTCGGTAATGAAAAAC
GGTTCGTCCTGGCCGTCCTGGTGCGGTTTCATGCTTGTTCCTCTTGGCGTTCATTCTCGGCGGCCGCCAG
GGCGTCGGCCTCGGTCAATGCGTCCTCACGGAAGGCACCGCGCCGCCTGGCCTCGGTGGGCGTCACTTCC
TCGCTGCGCTCAAGTGCGCGGTACAGGGTCGAGCGATGCACGCCAAGCAGTGCAGCCGCCTCTTTCACGG
TGCGGCCTTCCTGGTCGATCAGCTCGCGGGCGTGCGCGATCTGTGCCGGGGTGAGGGTAGGGCGGGGGCC
AAACTTCACGCCTCGGGCCTTGGCGGCCTCGCGCCCGCTCCGGGTGCGGTCGATGATTAGGGAACGCTCG
AACTCGGCAATGCCGGCGAACACGGTCAACACCATGCGGCCGGCCGGCGTGGTGGTGTCGGCCCACGGCT
CTGCCAGGCTACGCAGGCCCGCGCCGGCCTCCTGGATGCGCTCGGCAATGTCCAGTAGGTCGCGGGTGCT
GCGGGCCAGGCGGTCTAGCCTGGTCACTGTCACAACGTCGCCAGGGCGTAGGTGGTCAAGCATCCTGGCC
AGCTCCGGGCGGTCGCGCCTGGTGCCGGTGATCTTCTCGGAAAACAGCTTGGTGCAGCCGGCCGCGTGCA
GTTCGGCCCGTTGGTTGGTCAAGTCCTGGTCGTCGGTGCTGACGCGGGCATAGCCCAGCAGGCCAGCGGC
GGCGCTCTTGTTCATGGCGTAATGTCTCCGGTTCTAGTCGCAAGTATTCTACTTTATGCGACTAAAACAC
GCGACAAGAAAACGCCAGGAAAAGGGCAGGGCGGCAGCCTGTCGCGTAACTTAGGACTTGTGCGACATGT
CGTTTTCAGAAGACGGCTGCACTGAACGTCAGAAGCCGACTGCACTATAGCAGCGGAGGGGTTGGATCAA
AGTACTTTAAAGTACTTTAAAGTACTTTAAAGTACTTTGATCCCGAGGGGAACCCTGTGGTTGGCATGCA
CATACAAATGGACGAACGGATAAACCTTTTCACGCCCTTTTAAATATCCGATTATTCTAATAAACGCTCT
TTTCTCTTAGGTTTACCCGCCAATATATCCTGTCAAACACTGATAGTTTAAACTGAAGGCGGGAAACGAC
AATCTGATCCAAGCTCAAGCTAAGCTTGAGCTCTCCCATATGGTCGACTAGAGCCAAGCTGATCTCCTTT
GCCCCGGAGATCACCATGGACGACTTTCTCTATCTCTACGATCTAGGAAGAAAGTTCGACGGAGAAGGTG
ACGATACCATGTTCACCACCGATAATGAGAAGATTAGCCTCTTCAATTTCAGAAAGAATGCTGACCCACA
GATGGTTAGAGAGGCTGCAGGTCAACATGGTGGAGCACGACACACTTGTCTACTCCAAAAATATCAAAGA
TACAGTCTCAGAAGACCAAAGGGCAATTGAGACTTTTCAACAAAGGGTAATATCCGGAAACCTCCTCGGA
TTCCATTGCCCAGCTATCTGTCACTTTATTGTGAAGATAGTGGAAAAGGAAGGTGGCTCCTACAAATGCC
ATCATTGCGATAAAGGAAAGGCCATCGTTGAAGATGCCTCTGCCGACAGTGGTCCCAAAGATGGACCCCC
ACCCACGAGGAGCATCGTGGAAAAAGAAGACGTTCCAACCACGTCTTCAAAGCAAGTGGATTGATGTGAT
AACATGGTGGAGCACGACACACTTGTCTACTCCAAAAATATCAAAGATACAGTCTCAGAAGACCAAAGGG
CAATTGAGACTTTTCAACAAAGGGTAATATCCGGAAACCTCCTCGGATTCCATTGCCCAGCTATCTGTCA
CTTTATTGTGAAGATAGTGGAAAAGGAAGGTGGCTCCTACAAATGCCATCATTGCGATAAAGGAAAGGCC
ATCGTTGAAGATGCCTCTGCCGACAGTGGTCCCAAAGATGGACCCCCACCCACGAGGAGCATCGTGGAAA
AAGAAGACGTTCCAACCACGTCTTCAAAGCAAGTGGATTGATGTGATATCTCCACTGACGTAAGGGATGA
CGCACAATCCCACTATCCTTCGCAAGACCCTTCCTCTATATAAGGAAGTTCATTTCATTTGGAGAGGACC
TCGAGAATTCACAAGTTTGTACAAAAAAGCAGGCTCCGCGGCCGCCCCCTTCACCATGCAGAGGTTTTTC
TCCGCCAGATCGATTCTCGGTTACGCCGTCAAGACGCGGAGGAGGTCTTTCTCTTCTCGTTCTTCGTCTC
TCCTATTCGACGACACTCAGTTACAGTTTAAAGAAAGTGTATCCAAGTTTGCGCAAGATAGGATCCCGCA
CGGGATGAACTCACTGATCAAGGAAAATATGCGTATGATGGTGGTCATGGAAGGTTCGGTCAACGGCTAC
CAATTCAAATGCACAGGTGAAGGAGATGGCAATCCATACATGGGAACTCAAACCATGAGGATCAAAGTCG
TCGAGGGAGGACCTCTGCCATTTGCCTTTGACATTCTTGCCACAAGCTTCATGTATGGCAGCAAGACTTT
TATCAAGCACACTAAAGGCATTCCTGATTTCTTTAAACAGTCCTTTCCTGAGGGTTTTACTTGGGAAAGA
GTTACAAGATACGAAGATGGTGGAGTCTTTACCGTTATGCAGGACACCAGCCTTGAAGATGGCTGTCTCG
TTTACCACGCCAAAGTCACTGGGGTAAACTTTCCCTCCAATGGTGCCGTGATGCAGAAGAAGACCAAGGG
TTGGGAGCCAAATACAGAGATGCTGTATCCAGCAGATGGTGGTCTGAGGGGATACTCTCAAATGGCACTG
AATGTTGATGGTGGTGGCTATCTGTCTTGCTCTTTCGAAACAACTTACAGGTCAAAAAAGACCGTCGAGA
ACTTCAAGATGCCCGGTTTCCATTTTGTTGATCACCGCCTGGAAAGGTTAGAGGAAAGTGACAAGGAAAT
GTTCGTAGTACAACACGAACACGCAGTTGCCAAGTTCTGTGACCTTCCATCCAAACTGGGACGTCTTTGA
AAGGGTGGGCGCGCCGACCCAGCTTTCTTGTACAAAGTGGTTTACCCATACGATGTTCCAGATTACGCTT
GAGAGCTCGCATAATTCTCAACACAACATATACAAAACAAACGAATCTCAAGCAATCAAGCATTCTACTT
CTATTGCAGCAATTTAAATCATTTCTTTTAAAGCAAAAGCAATTTTCTGAAAATTTTCACCATTTACGAA
CGATAGCCATGGCACTCATCTTTGGCACAGTCAACGCTAACATCCTGAAGGAAGTGTTCGGTGGAGCTCG
GTACCCGGGGATCCTCTAGAGTCCGCAAAAATCACCAGTCTCTCTCTACAAATCTATCTCTCTCTATTTT
TCTCCAGAATAATGTGTGAGTAGTTCCCAGATAAGGGAATTAGGGTTCTTATAGGGTTTCGCTCATGTGT
TGAGCATATAAGAAACCCTTAGTATGTATTTGTATTTGTAAAATACTTCTATCAATAAAATTTCTAATTC
CTAAAACCAAAATCCAGTGACCTGCAGGCATGCAAGCTTGGCACTGGCCCTACGCGGCAGGTCTCATCAA
GACGATCTACCCGAGTAATAATCTCCAGGAGATCAAATACCTTCCCAAGAAGGTTAAAGATGCAGTCAAA
AGATTCAGGACTAACTGCATCAAGAACACAGAGAAAGATATATTTCTCAAGATCAGAAGTACTATTCCAG
TATGGACGATTCAAGGCTTGCTTCATAAACCAAGGCAAGTAATAGAGATTGGAGTCTCTAAGAAAGTAGT
TCCTACTGAATCAAAGGCCATGGAGTCAAAAATTCAGATCGAGGATCTAACAGAACTCGCCGTGAAGACT
GGCGAACAGTTCATACAGAGTCTTTTACGACTCAATGACAAGAAGAAAATCTTCGTCAACATGGTGGAGC
ACGACACTCTCGTCTACTCCAAGAATATCAAAGATACAGTCTCAGAAGACCAAAGGGCTATTGAGACTTT
TCAACAAAGGGTAATATCGGGAAACCTCCTCGGATTCCATTGCCCAGCTATCTGTCACTTCATCAAAAGG
ACAGTAGAAAAGGAAGGTGGCACCTACAAATGCCATCATTGCGATAAAGGAAAGGCTATCGTTCAAGATG
CCCCTGCCGACAGTGGTCCCAAAGATGGACCCCCACCCACGAGGAGCATCGTGGAAAAAGAAGACGTTCC
AACCACGTCTTCAAAGCAAGTGGATTGATGTGATATCTCCACTGACGTAAGGGATGACGCACAATCCCAC
TATCCTTCGCAAGACCCTTCCTCTATATAAGGAAGTTCATTTCATTTGGAGAGGACTCCGGTATTTTTAC
AACAATTACCACAACAAAACAAACAACAAACAACATTACAATTTACTATTCTAGTCGACCTGCAGGCGGC
CGCACTAGTGATATCACAAGTTTGTACAAAAAAGCAGGCTCCGCGGCCGCCCCCTTCACCATGGAAACAG
CTATTCGACTATCCACCAGCAGTGCAGGACATGCTTTTGAAAGTTTGAGAGTTAGATGCGAGGCTTCTCT
GTCGACAAGAGTAAGTCCCAGCCCTGTGAGGTTGTCTTGCCCGAGGATGACAGTCGGAAAACGGAGGGGT
ACTAAGGGAGTCTCGCTGAGGCCACGCTGTGAAGTTGTTTCTGAGGGCCTTGCTCAAGATACCTCTCTTG
ACTCTAAGGTTTCAACAGTGTCAGCATTCGAGCAATTGAAAATCTCCGCAGCAGAAAGATACACAAAGGA
AAAGAAGGGTGGGCGCGCCGACCCAGCTTTCTTGTACAAAGTGGTGATATCAATGGTGAGCAAGGGCGAG
GAGCTGTTCACCGGGGTGGTGCCCATCCTGGTCGAGCTGGACGGCGACGTAAACGGCCACAAGTTCAGCG
TGTCCGGCGAGGGCGAGGGCGATGCCACCTACGGCAAGCTGACCCTGAAGTTCATCTGCACCACCGGCAA
GCTGCCCGTGCCCTGGCCCACCCTCGTGACCACCCTGACCTACGGCGTGCAGTGCTTCAGCCGCTACCCC
GACCACATGAAGCAGCACGACTTCTTCAAGTCCGCCATGCCCGAAGGCTACGTCCAGGAGCGCACCATCT
TCTTCAAGGACGACGGCAACTACAAGACCCGCGCCGAGGTGAAGTTCGAGGGCGACACCCTGGTGAACCG
CATCGAGCTGAAGGGCATCGACTTCAAGGAGGACGGCAACATCCTGGGGCACAAGCTGGAGTACAACTAC
AACAGCCACAACGTCTATATCATGGCCGACAAGCAGAAGAACGGCATCAAGGTGAACTTCAAGATCCGCC
ACAACATCGAGGACGGCAGCGTGCAGCTCGCCGACCACTACCAGCAGAACACCCCCATCGGCGACGGCCC
CGTGCTGCTGCCCGACAACCACTACCTGAGCACCCAGTCCGCCCTGAGCAAAGACCCCAACGAGAAGCGC
GATCACATGGTCCTGCTGGAGTTCGTGACCGCCGCCGGGATCACTCTCGGCATGGACGAGCTGTACAAGT
AACCGCGGCCATGCTAGAGTCCGCAAAAATCACCAGTCTCTCTCTACAAATCTATCTCTCTCTATTTTTC
TCCAGAATAATGTGTGAGTAGTTCCCAGATAAGGGAATTAGGGTTCTTATAGGGTTTCGCTCATGTGTTG
AGCATATAAGAAACCCTTAGTATGTATTTGTATTTGTAAAATACTTCTATCAATAAAATTTCTAATTCCT
AAAACCAAAATCCAGTGACCTGCAGGCATGCGACGTCGGGCCCTCTAGAGGATCCCCGGGTACCGCGAAT
TATCGATCATGAGCGGAGAATTAAGGGAGTCACGTTATGACCCCCGCCGATGACGCGGGACAAGCCGTTT
TACGTTTGGAACTGACAGAACCGCAACGTTGAAGGAGCCACTGAGCCGCGGGTTTCTGGAGTTTAATGAG
CTAAGCACATACGTCAGAAACCATTATTGCGCGTTCAAAAGTCGCCTAAGGTCACTATCAGCTAGCAAAT
ATTTCTTGTCAAAAATGCTCCACTGACGTTCCATAAATTCCCCTCGGTATCCAATTAGAGTCTCATATTC
ACTCTCAACTCGATCGAGGCATGATTGAACAAGATGGATTGCACGCAGGTTCTCCGGCCGCTTGGGTGGA
GAGGCTATTCGGCTATGACTGGGCACAACAGACAATCGGCTGCTCTGATGCCGCCGTGTTCCGGCTGTCA
GCGCAGGGGCGCCCGGTTCTTTTTGTCAAGACCGACCTGTCCGGTGCCCTGAATGAACTCCAAGACGAGG
CAGCGCGGCTATCGTGGCTGGCCACGACGGGCGTTCCTTGCGCAGCTGTGCTCGACGTTGTCACTGAAGC
GGGAAGGGACTGGCTGCTATTGGGCGAAGTGCCGGGGCAGGATCTCCTGTCATCTCACCTTGCTCCTGCC
GAGAAAGTATCCATCATGGCTGATGCAATGCGGCGGCTGCATACGCTTGATCCGGCTACCTGCCCATTCG
ACCACCAAGCGAAACATCGCATCGAGCGAGCACGTACTCGGATGGAAGCCGGTCTTGTCGATCAGGATGA
TCTGGACGAAGAGCATCAGGGGCTCGCGCCAGCCGAACTGTTCGCCAGGCTCAAGGCGCGGATGCCCGAC
GGCGAGGATCTCGTCGTGACCCACGGCGATGCCTGCTTGCCGAATATCATGGTGGAAAATGGCCGCTTTT
CTGGATTCATCGACTGTGGCCGGCTGGGTGTGGCGGACCGCTATCAGGACATAGCGTTGGCTACCCGTGA
TATTGCTGAAGAGCTTGGCGGCGAATGGGCTGACCGCTTCCTCGTGCTTTACGGTATCGCCGCTCCCGAT
TCGCAGCGCATCGCCTTCTATCGCCTTCTTGACGAGTTCTTCTGAGCGGGACTCTGGGGTTCGGACTCTA
GCTAGAGTCAAGCAGATCGTTCAAACATTTGGCAATAAAGTTTCTTAAGATTGAATCCTGTTGCCGGTCT
TGCGATGATTATCATATAATTTCTGTTGAATTACGTTAAGCATGTAATAATTAACATGTAATGCATGACG
TTATTTATGAGATGGGTTTTTATGATTAGAGTCCCGCAATTATACATTTAATACGCGATAGAAAACAAAA
TATAGCGCGCAAACTAGGATAAATTATCGCGCGCGGTGTCATCTATGTTACTAGATCGACCGGCATGCAA
GCTGATAATTCAATTCGGCGTTAATTCAGTACATTAAAAACGTCCGCAATGTGTTATTAAGTTGTCTAAG
CGTCAATTTGTTTACACCACAATATATCCTGCCACCAGCCAGCCAACAGCTCCCCGACCGGCAGCTCGGC
ACAAAATCACCACTCGATACAGGCAGCCCATCAGTCCGGGACGGCGTCAGCGGGAGAGCCGTTGTAAGGC
GGCAGACTTTGCTCATGTTACCGATGCTATTCGGAAGAACGGCAACTAAGCTGCCGGGTTTGAAACACGG
ATGATCTCGCGGAGGGTAGCATGTTGATTGTAACGATGACAGAGCGTTGCTGCCTGTGATCAATTCGGGC
ACGAACCCAGTGGACATAAGCCTGTTCGGTTCGTAAGCTGTAATGCAAGTAGCGTATGCGCTCACGCAAC
TGGTCCAGAACCTTGACCGAACGCAGCGGTGGTAACGGCGCAGTGGCGGTTTTCATGGCTTGTTATGACT
GTTTTTTTGGGGTACAGTCTATGCCTCGGGCATCCAAGCAGCAAGCGCGTTACGCCGTGGGTCGATGTTT
GATGTTATGGAGCAGCAACGATGTTACGCAGCAGGGCAGTCGCCCTAAAACAAAGTTAAACATCATGGGG
GAAGCGGTGATCGCCGAAGTATCGACTCAACTATCAGAGGTAGTTGGCGTCATCGAGCGCCATCTCGAAC
CGACGTTGCTGGCCGTACATTTGTACGGCTCCGCAGTGGATGGCGGCCTGAAGCCACACAGTGATATTGA
TTTGCTGGTTACGGTGACCGTAAGGCTTGATGAAACAACGCGGCGAGCTTTGATCAACGACCTTTTGGAA
ACTTCGGCTTCCCCTGGAGAGAGCGAGATTCTCCGCGCTGTAGAAGTCACCATTGTTGTGCACGACGACA
TCATTCCGTGGCGTTATCCAGCTAAGCGCGAACTGCAATTTGGAGAATGGCAGCGCAATGACATTCTTGC
AGGTATCTTCGAGCCAGCCACGATCGACATTGATCTGGCTATCTTGCTGACAAAAGCAAGAGAACATAGC
GTTGCCTTGGTAGGTCCAGCGGCGGAGGAACTCTTTGATCCGGTTCCTGAACAGGATCTATTTGAGGCGC
TAAATGAAACCTTAACGCTATGGAACTCGCCGCCCGACTGGGCTGGCGATGAGCGAAATGTAGTGCTTAC
GTTGTCCCGCATTTGGTACAGCGCAGTAACCGGCAAAATCGCGCCGAAGGATGTCGCTGCCGACTGGGCA
ATGGAGCGCCTGCCGGCCCAGTATCAGCCCGTCATACTTGAAGCTAGACAGGCTTATCTTGGACAAGAAG
AAGATCGCTTGGCCTCGCGCGCAGATCAGTTGGAAGAATTTGTCCACTACGTGAAAGGCGAGATCACCAA
GGTAGTCGGCAAATAATGTCTAGCTAGAAATTCGTTCAAGCCGACGCCGCTTCGCGGCGCGGCTTAACTC
AAGCGTTAGATGCACTAAGCACATAATTGCTCACAGCCAAACTATCAGGTCAAGTCTGCTTTTATTATTT
TTAAGCGTGCATAATAAGCCCTACACAAATTGGGAGATATATCATGCATGACCAAAATCCCTTAACGTGA
GTTTTCGTTCCACTGAGCGTCAGACCCCGTAGAAAAGATCAAAGGATCTTC
Features (pLannotate 1.2.2; 34 found; start..end, strand, type, name):
      1..589     +  rep_origin     ori: high-copy-number ColE1/pMB1/pBR322/pUC origin of replication
    775..915     -  misc_feature   bom: basis of mobility region from pBR322
   1017..1056    -  CDS            rop (fragment): Rop protein, which maintains plasmids at low copy number; rop
   1259..1453    -  rep_origin     pVS1 oriV: origin of replication for the Pseudomonas plasmid pVS1 (Heeb et al., 2000)
   1519..2592    -  CDS            pVS1 RepA: replication protein from the Pseudomonas plasmid pVS1 (Heeb et al., 2000)
   3021..3650    -  CDS            pVS1 StaA: stability protein from the Pseudomonas plasmid pVS1 (Heeb et al., 2000)
   4210..4611    -  CDS            Y4CG_SINFN (fragment): Protein inferred from homology: Swiss-Prot protein existence level 3. From Sinorhizobium fredii (strain NBRC 101917 / NGR234).
   4981..5005    -  misc_feature   RB T-DNA repeat: right border repeat from nopaline C58 T-DNA
   5054..5266    +  CDS            IBMP_CAMVB (fragment): Experimental evidence at protein level: Swiss-Prot protein existence level 1. Enhances the ribosomal termination-reinitiation event leading to the translation of major open reading frames on the polycistronic viral RNAs. From Cauliflower mosaic virus (strain Bari 1) (CaMV).
   5348..6019    +  promoter       CaMV 35S promoter (enhanced): cauliflower mosaic virus 35S promoter with a duplicated enhancer region
   6031..6055    +  protein_bind   attB1: mutant version of attB; recombination site for the Gateway® BP reaction BP Clonase™
   6076..6231    +  CDS            IVD (fragment): IVD_ARATH - Experimental evidence at protein level: Swiss-Prot protein existence level 1. Involved in degradation of the branched-chain amino acids, phytol and lysine for the supply of carbon and electrons to the ETF/ETFQO complex during dark-induced sugar starvation. From Arabidopsis thaliana (Mouse-ear cress).
   6235..6927    +  CDS            eqFP611: eqFP611 is a basic (constitutively fluorescent) red fluorescent protein published in 2002, derived from Entacmaea quadricolor. It has very low acid sensitivity.
   6947..6971    -  protein_bind   attB2: mutant version of attB; recombination site for the Gateway® BP reaction BP Clonase™
   6973..7000    +  CDS            3xHA (fragment): three tandem HA epitope tags
   7041..7077    +  ncRNA          PK1-TEV CVMV: Accession: RF01102 - 5'-leader pseudoknot of TEV/CVMV
   7204..7233    +  misc_feature   MCS (fragment): pUC18/19 multiple cloning site
   7279..7438    +  polyA_signal   CaMV poly(A) signal (fragment): cauliflower mosaic virus polyadenylation signal
   7439..7459    +  misc_feature   MCS (fragment): pUC18/19 multiple cloning site
   7902..8246    +  promoter       CaMV 35S promoter: strong constitutive promoter from cauliflower mosaic virus
   8199..8245    +  promoter       minimal CaMV 35S promoter: minimal 35S promoter from cauliflower mosaic virus
   8278..8303    +  misc_feature   TMV Ω (fragment): translational enhancer from the tobacco mosaic virus 5'-leader sequence (Gallie et al., 1988)
   8346..8370    +  protein_bind   attB1: mutant version of attB; recombination site for the Gateway® BP reaction BP Clonase™
   8701..8725    -  protein_bind   attB2: mutant version of attB; recombination site for the Gateway® BP reaction BP Clonase™
   8733..9452    +  CDS            EGFP: the original enhanced GFP (Yang et al., 1996) mammalian codon-optimized
   9517..9676    +  polyA_signal   CaMV poly(A) signal (fragment): cauliflower mosaic virus polyadenylation signal
   9703..9725    -  misc_feature   MCS (fragment): pUC18/19 multiple cloning site
   9818..9997    +  promoter       NOS promoter: nopaline synthase promoter
  10031..10822   +  CDS            neo: KKA2_KLEPN - Also known as kan, nptII. Experimental evidence at protein level: Swiss-Prot protein existence level 1. Resistance to kanamycin, neomycin, paromomycin, ribostamycin, butirosin and gentamicin B. From Klebsiella pneumoniae.
  10865..11117   +  terminator     NOS terminator: nopaline synthase terminator and poly(A) signal
  11210..11234   -  misc_feature   LB T-DNA repeat: left border repeat from nopaline C58 T-DNA
  11493..11516   +  promoter       Pc promoter (fragment): intI1 (promoter lies within the coding sequence); class 1 integron promoter
  11692..11748   +  CDS            GmR (fragment): gentamycin acetyltransferase; aacC1; confers resistance to gentamycin
  11759..12546   +  CDS            SmR (fragment): aminoglycoside adenylyltransferase (Murphy, 1985); aadA; confers resistance to spectinomycin and streptomycin
