[The description below was written by a language model from this plasmid's Addgene catalogue record and pLannotate feature annotations shown in this document.]
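Description:
Lmir_GluTR_TP_pK7fWG2_IVD_FP611 is a plant expression binary vector of about 12.8 kb, built on the pK7fWG2_IVDFP611 backbone for Agrobacterium-mediated delivery. Outside the T-DNA it carries a high-copy ColE1/pUC-type origin with the pBR322 bom site for propagation in E. coli, together with the pVS1 oriV, RepA and StaA functions that allow stable replication in Agrobacterium. Bacterial selection is by spectinomycin through the aadA (SmR) gene. Between the nopaline-type right and left border repeats, a NOS promoter–nptII (neo)–NOS terminator cassette provides kanamycin-class selection of transformed plant cells.

The T-DNA holds two fluorescent reporter cassettes. In the first, an enhanced (duplicated-enhancer) CaMV 35S promoter drives an N-terminal fragment of Arabidopsis isovaleryl-CoA dehydrogenase (IVD) fused to the red fluorescent protein eqFP611, flanked by attB1/attB2 sites and followed by a CaMV poly(A) signal. IVD is generally known as a mitochondrial enzyme, so this fusion presumably acts as a built-in red mitochondrial marker, although the record does not say so explicitly. In the second cassette, a CaMV 35S promoter with a TMV Ω leader fragment drives the Gateway-recombined insert, an unannotated segment of roughly 330 bp between attB1 and attB2. This corresponds to the N-terminal transit peptide of glutamyl-tRNA reductase from Lophophytum mirabile. It is fused at its C-terminus to EGFP and terminated by a CaMV poly(A) signal.

Co-expressing the green transit peptide fusion and the red reference marker from a single T-DNA lets the two signals be compared by fluorescence microscopy in the same plant cell. The stated purpose is to determine the subcellular localization to which the L. mirabile glutamyl-tRNA reductase is targeted.
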