Addgene plasmid #228387: Lmir_GluTR_TP_pK7fWG2_IVD_FP611
Purpose: Expresses N-term transit peptide from Lophophytum mirabile glutamyl-tRNA reductase (TRINITY_DN3595_c0_g2_i6); determination of L. mirabile glutamyl-tRNA Reductase target localization
Depositing lab: Daniel Sloan. Depositing organization: Colorado State University, Fort Collins.
Backbone
  Vector backbone: pK7fWG2_IVDFP611
  Vector type: Plant Expression
Growth in bacteria
  Bacterial resistance: Spectinomycin, 50 μg/mL
  Growth temperature: 37°C
  Growth strain: DH5alpha
  Copy number: High Copy
Gene/Insert
  Gene/Insert name: N-terminal transit peptide from L. mirabile glutamyl-tRNA reductase (TRINITY_DN3595_c0_g2_i6)
  Species: Lophophytum mirabile
  Tag / fusion protein: Green Florescent Protien (C terminal on insert)
  Cloning method: Gateway Cloning
Terms and licenses: Academic/Nonprofit Terms; Industry Terms
How to cite: Lmir_GluTR_TP_pK7fWG2_IVD_FP611 was a gift from Daniel Sloan (Addgene plasmid # 228387 ; http://n2t.net/addgene:228387 ; RRID:Addgene_228387)
